Addgene plasmid #154947: mDlx-somBiPOLES-mCerulean
Purpose: Optogenetic tool for blue-light inhibition and red-light excitation of neurons
Depositing lab: Simon Wiegert. Depositing organization: Universitaetsklinikum Hamburg-Eppendorf. Publication: BiPOLES is an optogenetic tool developed for bidirectional dual-color control of neurons. Vierock J, Rodriguez-Rozada S, Dieter A, Pieper F, Sims R, Tenedini F, Bergs ACF, Bendifallah I, Zhou F, Zeitzschel N, Ahlbeck J, Augustin S, Sauter K, Papagiakoumou E, Gottschalk A, Soba P, Emiliani V, Engel AK, Hegemann P, Wiegert JS. Nat Commun. 2021 Jul 26;12(1):4527. doi: 10.1038/s41467-021-24759-5. PubMed 34312384.
Backbone
  Vector backbone: pAAV2
  Backbone size w/o insert (bp): 4758
  Vector type: Mammalian Expression, AAV
Growth in bacteria
  Bacterial resistance: Ampicillin, 100 μg/mL
  Growth temperature: 37°C
  Growth strain: NEB Stable
  Copy number: High Copy
Gene/Insert
  Gene/Insert name: somBiPOLES
  Species: Synthetic
  Insert size (bp): 3273
  Promoter: minimal Dlx
  Tag / fusion protein: soma-targeting motif from Kv2.1 channel (C terminal on insert)
  Cloning method: Restriction Enzyme; 5′ cloning site BamHI (not destroyed); 3′ cloning site HindIII (destroyed during cloning)
  Sequencing primers: 5′ TTGCCTTTCTCTCCACAGGT; 3′ TGTTGCTCCTTTTACGCTATG
Terms and licenses: Academic/Nonprofit Terms; Industry Terms: Not Available to Industry
Depositor comments: The insert contains the fluorescence tag mCerulean3 in between the 2 channelrhodopsins (C-terminal of GtACR2) . Please visit https://www.biorxiv.org/content/10.1101/2020.07.15.204347v1 for bioRxiv preprint.
How to cite: mDlx-somBiPOLES-mCerulean was a gift from Simon Wiegert (Addgene plasmid # 154947)
