[The description below was written by a language model from this plasmid's Addgene catalogue record and pLannotate feature annotations shown in this document.]
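Description:
mDlx-somBiPOLES-mCerulean is an AAV transfer plasmid built on a pAAV2 backbone for mammalian (neuronal) expression of a bidirectional optogenetic actuator. The expression cassette lies between AAV2 inverted terminal repeats, which allow the cassette to be packaged into recombinant AAV particles. The left ITR is detected only as short fragments in the annotation of the roughly 8 kb sequenced record, while the right ITR is annotated in full. In bacteria the plasmid is maintained through a high-copy ColE1/pUC-type origin and selected with ampicillin via the β-lactamase gene. An f1 phage origin is also present, and the recombination-reducing growth strain listed is consistent with the need to keep the ITRs stable.

The payload, somBiPOLES, is a synthetic fusion driven by the minimal Dlx promoter, an enhancer-based element generally used to bias expression toward forebrain GABAergic interneurons. This promoter is not itself picked up in the feature table. A chimeric β-globin/immunoglobulin intron follows it. According to the depositor, the open reading frame starts with the blue-light-gated anion channelrhodopsin GtACR2, which is likewise not annotated but would fit the unannotated stretch after the intron. Next come a short Kir2.1 (KCNJ2)-derived segment, typically a membrane-trafficking signal, then mCerulean3 as the fluorescent reporter, and a fragment of the H+/K+ ATPase β subunit that serves as a transmembrane linker. The red-light-activated cation channel Chrimson follows, ending in a C-terminal Kv2.1 (Kcnb1) soma-targeting motif. A WPRE and SV40 polyadenylation signal enhance and terminate expression. Because the two opsins are in a single fusion protein, they are present at a fixed ratio, so blue light inhibits and red light excites the same soma-restricted neuronal population.
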