Features (pLannotate 1.2.2; 21 found; start..end, strand, type, name):
     12..39      +  repeat_region  AAV2 ITR (fragment): inverted terminal repeat of adeno-associated virus serotype 2 inverted
     68..95      +  repeat_region  AAV2 ITR (fragment): inverted terminal repeat of adeno-associated virus serotype 2 inverted
    686..715     -  misc_feature   MCS (fragment): pBluescript multiple cloning site
    849..981     +  intron         chimeric intron: chimera between introns from human β-globin and immunoglobulin heavy chain genes
   1926..1985    +  CDS            KCNJ2 (fragment): KCNJ2_HUMAN - Also known as IRK1. Experimental evidence at protein level: Swiss-Prot protein existence level 1. Probably participates in establishing action potential waveform and excitability of neuronal and muscle tissues. Inward rectifier potassium channels are characterized by a greater tendency to allow potassium to flow into the cell rather than out of it. Their voltage dependence is regulated by the concentration of extracellular potassium; as external potassium is raised, the voltage range of the channel opening shifts to more positive voltages. The inward rectification is mainly due t
   1995..2705    +  CDS            mCerulean3: mCerulean3 is a basic (constitutively fluorescent) cyan fluorescent protein published in 2011, derived from Aequorea victoria. It is reported to be a somewhat slowly-maturing monomer with very low acid sensitivity.
   2712..3023    +  CDS            Atp4b (fragment): ATP4B_MOUSE - Experimental evidence at protein level: Swiss-Prot protein existence level 1. The beta subunit of the gastric H(+)/K(+) ATPase pump which transports H(+) ions in exchange for K(+) ions across the apical membrane of parietal cells. Plays a structural and regulatory role in the assembly and membrane targeting of a functionally active pump (By similarity). Within a transport cycle, the transfer of a H(+) ion across the membrane is coupled to ATP hydrolysis and is associated with a transient phosphorylation of the alpha subunit that shifts the pump conformation from inward-facing (E1
   3066..4109    +  CDS            Chrimson: red light-drivable channelrhodopsin from Chlamydomonas noctigama (Klapoetke et al., 2014)
   4116..4310    +  CDS            Kcnb1 (fragment): KCNB1_RAT - Experimental evidence at protein level: Swiss-Prot protein existence level 1. Voltage-gated potassium channel that mediates transmembrane potassium transport in excitable membranes, primarily in the brain, but also in the pancreas and cardiovascular system. Contributes to the regulation of the action potential (AP) repolarization, duration and frequency of repetitive AP firing in neurons, muscle cells and endocrine cells and plays a role in homeostatic attenuation of electrical excitability throughout the brain (PubMed:10024359, PubMed:10618149, PubMed:12451110, PubMed:17379638, Pu
   4341..4366    +  misc_feature   MCS (fragment): pBluescript multiple cloning site
   4366..4954    +  misc_feature   WPRE: woodchuck hepatitis virus posttranscriptional regulatory element
   5017..5100    +  CDS            large T antigen (fragment): large T antigen from SV40 (simian virus 40)
   5123..5204    +  polyA_signal   SV40 poly(A) signal: SV40 polyadenylation signal
   5283..5423    +  repeat_region  AAV2 ITR: inverted terminal repeat of adeno-associated virus serotype 2 inverted
   5428..5479    -  misc_feature   bom (fragment): basis of mobility region from pBR322
   5498..5953    +  rep_origin     f1 ori (sequence partly withheld): f1 bacteriophage origin of replication; arrow indicates direction of (+) strand synthesis
   5954..6003    -  misc_feature   bom (fragment): basis of mobility region from pBR322
   6105..6140    -  CDS            rop (fragment): Rop protein, which maintains plasmids at low copy number; rop
   6235..6339    +  promoter       AmpR promoter: bla
   6340..7200    +  CDS            AmpR: β-lactamase; bla; confers resistance to ampicillin, carbenicillin, and related antibiotics
   7371..7959    +  rep_origin     ori: high-copy-number ColE1/pMB1/pBR322/pUC origin of replication
>Addgene plasmid #154947 | mDlx-somBiPOLES-mCerulean | addgene full sequence | sequence record 308732 | Addgene NGS Result
CCTGCAGGCAGCTGCGCGCTCGCTCGCTCACTGAGGCCGCCCGGGCGTCGGGCGACCTTTGGTCGCCCGG
CCTCAGTGAGCGAGCGAGCGCGCAGAGAGGGAGTGGCCAACTCCATCACTAGGGGTTCCTGCGGCCGCAC
GCGTTTAATTAAGAATTCTATACACTCACAGTGGTTTGGCATATATTTGGTGAAATTTTTTAAGGAAAAA
TTAGTGTTGGTTTCGATATATGGTAGCTTTTTCTCTAACATAATTTGAATAATTCAGCAAAGCCCTACTA
CCAGCTGTACTTCTGCAGCCTCTTCCATTCTTTCCAGCATTATAATTTTGGTTAATTTTCAATTTTAGGT
CCTACGTCTCTGCAATTTGTGTATGAATAACAGAATAATTTCCCTCTTTTGTTTCGCCTTTCCTGTTCCT
GAATCTAAATAAAGATGGCTTTTTAGTATTAAAAGTGGAAGAAAATTACAGGTAATTATCTTTGACGGTA
AAAACGCTGTAATCAGCGGGCTACATGAAAAATTACTCTAATTATGGCTGCATTTAAGAGAATGGAAAAA
AACCTTCTTGTGGATAAAAACCTTAAATTGTCCCCAATGTCTGCTTCAAATTGGATGGCACTGCAGCTGG
AGGCTTTGTTCAGAATTGATCCTGGGGAGCTACGAACCCAAAGTTTCACAGTAGGAAGCTTGATATCGAA
TTCCTGCAGCCCGGGCTGGGCATAAAAGTCAGGGCAGAGCCATCTATTGCTTACATTTGCTTCTAGCCTG
CAGGTCGAGGAGCGCAGCCTTCCAGAAGCAGAGCGCGGCGCCTTAAGCTGCAGAAGTTGGTCGTGAGGCA
CTGGGCAGGTAAGTATCAAGGTTACAAGACAGGTTTAAGGAGACCAATAGAAACTGGGCTTGTCGAGACA
GAGAAGACTCTTGCGTTTCTGATAGGCACCTATTGGTCTTACTGACATCCACTTTGCCTTTCTCTCCACA
GGTGTCCACTCCCAGTTCAATTACAGCTCTTAAGAAACTAGTAGCCACCATGGATCCATGGCATCACAGG
TCGTCTATGGGGAATGGGCATCAACTCACACCGAGTGCTACAATATGTCCAGAATCGACTCCACCTTCGT
CTCACTGCTGCAGCTGGTGTGGGCCGTGGTCTCAGGCTGCCAGACAATCTTCATGATTAGCAGGGCTCCC
AAGGTCCCTTGGGAGTCCGTGTACCTGCCCTTTGTCGAATCTATCACTTATGCACTGGCCAGTACTGGCA
ACGGAACCCTGCAGATGAGGGACGGCAGATTCTTTCCTTGGAGCCGAATGGCCTCCTGGCTGTGCACCTG
TCCAATCATGCTGGGACAGATTTCTAACATGGCTCTGGTGAAGTACAAAAGTATCCCACTGAATCCCATT
GCACAGGCCGCTTCCATCATTAGAGTGGTCATGGGAATCACCGCTACAATTTCTCCCGCAGAGTATATGA
AGTGGCTGTTCTTTTTCTTTGGGGCCACCTGCCTGGTGTTCGAGTACAGTGTGGTCTTCACAATCTTTCA
AGTGGGGCTGTATGGCTTTGAATCTGTCGGGACACCTCTGGCACAGAAGGTGGTGGTGAGGATCAAGATG
CTGCGCCTGATCTTCTTTATTGCTTGGACTATGTTCCCAATCGTGTGGCTGATTTCACCCACCGGAGTCT
GCGTGATCCACGAGAACGTGAGCGCCATTCTGTACCTGCTGGCTGACGGCCTGTGCAAAAATACATATGG
AGTGATCCTGTGGAGCACTGCCTGGGGAGTGCTGGAAGGGAAGTGGGACCCCGCATGTCTGCCAGGGCAG
GAGAAACCCGAAGCCGACGATCCTTTTGGCCTGAATCACGAGAAGAATGCCCCTCCTAACGACGAAGTCA
ATATCAGAATGTTTGGAAGGGGACGTACGGCGGCCAAGAGCAGGATCACCAGCGAGGGCGAGTACATCCC
CCTGGACCAGATCGACATCAACGTGGCGGTACCCGTGAGCAAGGGCGAGGAGCTGTTCACCGGGGTGGTG
CCCATCCTGGTCGAGCTGGACGGCGACGTAAACGGCCACAAGTTCAGCGTGTCCGGCGAGGGCGAGGGCG
ATGCCACCTACGGCAAGCTGACCCTGAAGTTCATCTGCACCACCGGCAAGCTGCCCGTGCCCTGGCCCAC
CCTCGTGACCACCCTGAGCTGGGGCGTGCAGTGCTTCGCCCGCTACCCCGACCACATGAAGCAGCACGAC
TTCTTCAAGTCCGCCATGCCCGAAGGCTACGTCCAGGAGCGCACCATCTTCTTCAAGGACGACGGCAACT
ACAAGACCCGCGCCGAGGTGAAGTTCGAGGGCGACACCCTGGTGAACCGCATCGAGCTGAAGGGCATCGA
CTTCAAGGAGGACGGCAACATCCTGGGGCACAAGCTGGAGTACAACGCCATCCACGGCAACGTCTATATC
ACCGCCGACAAGCAGAAGAACGGCATCAAGGCCAACTTCGGCCTCAACTGCAACATCGAGGACGGCAGCG
TGCAGCTCGCCGACCACTACCAGCAGAACACCCCCATCGGCGACGGCCCCGTGCTGCTGCCCGACAACCA
CTACCTGAGCACCCAGTCCAAGCTGAGCAAAGACCCCAACGAGAAGCGCGATCACATGGTCCTGCTGGAG
TTCGTGACCGCCGCCGGGATCACTCTCGGCATGGACGAGCTGTATACCGGTGCAGCCCTGCAGGAGAAGA
AGTCATGCAGCCAGCGCATGGCCGAATTCCGGCAATACTGTTGGAACCCGGACACTGGGCAGATGCTGGG
CCGCACCCCAGCCCGGTGGGTGTGGATCAGCCTGTACTATGCAGCTTTCTACGTGGTCATGACTGGGCTC
TTTGCCTTGTGCATCTATGTGCTGATGCAGACCATTGATCCCTACACCCCCGACTACCAGGACCAGTTAA
AGTCACCGGGGGTAACCTTGAGACCGGATGTGTATGGGGAAAGAGGGCTGCAGATTTCCTACAACATCTC
TGAAAACAGCTCTAGACAGGCCCAGATCACCGGACGTCCGGAGGGAGCTGTACAAGAGCTGATCAGCAGC
GCCACCAGATCTCTGTTTGCCGCCGGAGGCATCAACCCTTGGCCTAACCCCTACCACCACGAGGACATGG
GCTGTGGAGGAATGACACCTACAGGCGAGTGCTTCAGCACCGAGTGGTGGTGTGACCCTTCTTACGGACT
GAGCGACGCCGGATACGGATATTGCTTCGTGGAGGCCACAGGCGGCTACCTGGTCGTGGGAGTGGAGAAG
AAGCAGGCTTGGCTGCACAGCAGAGGCACACCAGGAGAAAAGATCGGCGCCCAGGTCTGCCAGTGGATTG
CTTTCAGCATCGCCATCGCCCTGCTGACATTCTACGGCTTCAGCGCTTGGAAGGCCACTTGCGGTTGGGA
GGAGGTCTACGTCTGTTGCGTCGAGGTGCTGTTCGTGACCCTGGAGATCTTCAAGGAGTTCAGCAGCCCC
GCCACAGTGTACCTGTCTACCGGCAACCACGCCTATTGCCTGCGCTACTTCGAGTGGCTGCTGTCTTGCC
CCGTGATCCTGATCAAGCTGAGCAACCTGAGCGGCCTGAAGAACGACTACAGCAAGCGGACCATGGGCCT
GATCGTGTCTTGCGTGGGAATGATCGTGTTCGGCATGGCCGCAGGACTGGCTACCGATTGGCTCAAGTGG
CTGCTGTATATCGTGTCTTGCATCTACGGCGGCTACATGTACTTCCAGGCCGCCAAGTGCTACGTGGAAG
CCAACCACAGCGTGCCTAAAGGCCATTGCCGCATGGTCGTGAAGCTGATGGCCTACGCTTACTTCGCCTC
TTGGGGCAGCTACCCAATCCTCTGGGCAGTGGGACCAGAAGGACTGCTGAAGCTGAGCCCTTACGCCAAC
AGCATCGGCCACAGCATCTGCGACATCATCGCCAAGGAGTTTTGGACCTTCCTGGCCCACCACCTGAGGA
TCAAGATCCACGAGCACATCCTGATCCACGGCGACATCCGGAAGACCACCAAGATGGAGATCGGAGGCGA
GGAGGTGGAAGTGGAAGAGTTCGTGGAGGAGGAGGACGAGGACACAGTGCTCGAGCAGAGCCAGCCCATC
CTGAACACCAAGGAGATGGCCCCCCAGAGCAAGCCCCCCGAGGAGCTGGAGATGAGCAGCATGCCCAGCC
CCGTGGCCCCCCTGCCCGCCCGCACCGAGGGCGTGATCGACATGCGCAGCATGAGCAGCATCGACAGCTT
CATCAGCTGCGCCACCGACTTCCCCGAGGCCACCCGCTTCTGATCTAGAAAGCTCGCGCCACCCCTGCAG
GGAATTCGATATCAAGCTTATCGATAATCAACCTCTGGATTACAAAATTTGTGAAAGATTGACTGGTATT
CTTAACTATGTTGCTCCTTTTACGCTATGTGGATACGCTGCTTTAATGCCTTTGTATCATGCTATTGCTT
CCCGTATGGCTTTCATTTTCTCCTCCTTGTATAAATCCTGGTTGCTGTCTCTTTATGAGGAGTTGTGGCC
CGTTGTCAGGCAACGTGGCGTGGTGTGCACTGTGTTTGCTGACGCAACCCCCACTGGTTGGGGCATTGCC
ACCACCTGTCAGCTCCTTTCCGGGACTTTCGCTTTCCCCCTCCCTATTGCCACGGCGGAACTCATCGCCG
CCTGCCTTGCCCGCTGCTGGACAGGGGCTCGGCTGTTGGGCACTGACAATTCCGTGGTGTTGTCGGGGAA
ATCATCGTCCTTTCCTTGGCTGCTCGCCTATGTTGCCACCTGGATTCTGCGCGGGACGTCCTTCTGCTAC
GTCCCTTCGGCCCTCAATCCAGCGGACCTTCCTTCCCGCGGCCTGCTGCCGGCTCTGCGGCCTCTTCCGC
GTCTTCGCCTTCGCCCTCAGACGAGTCGGATCTCCCTTTGGGCCGCCTCCCCGCATCGATACCGAGCGCT
GCTCGAGAGATCTGTGATAGCGGCCATCAAGCTGGCCGCGACTCTAGATCATAATCAGCCATACCACATT
TGTAGAGGTTTTACTTGCTTTAAAAAACCTCCCACACCTCCCCCTGAACCTGAAACATAAAATGAATGCA
ATTGTTGTTGTTAACTTGTTTATTGCAGCTTATAATGGTTACAAATAAAGCAATAGCATCACAAATTTCA
CAAATAAAGCATTTTTTTCACTGCATTCTAGTTGTGGTTTGTCCAAACTCATCAATGTATCAGCTTATCG
ATACCGCATGCACGTGCGGACCGAGCGGCCGCAGGAACCCCTAGTGATGGAGTTGGCCACTCCCTCTCTG
CGCGCTCGCTCGCTCACTGAGGCCGGGCGACCAAAGGTCGCCCGACGCCCGGGCTTTGCCCGGGCGGCCT
CAGTGAGCGAGCGAGCGCGCAGCTGCCTGCAGGGGCGCCTGATGCGGTATTTTCTCCTTACGCATCTGTG
CGGTATTTCACACCGCATA
[95 nt withheld, positions 5480-5574]
T
[46 nt withheld, positions 5576-5621]
C
[141 nt withheld, positions 5623-5763]
CCTTTGACGTTGGAGTCCACGTTCTTT
[37 nt withheld, positions 5791-5827]
ACTCTATCTCGGGCTATTCTTTTGATTTATAAGGGATTTTGCCGATTTCGGTCTATTGGTTAAAAAATGA
GCTGATTTAACAAAAATTTAACGCGAATTTTAACAAAATATTAACGTTTACAATTTTATGGTGCACTCTC
AGTACAATCTGCTCTGATGCCGCATAGTTAAGCCAGCCCCGACACCCGCCAACACCCGCTGACGCGCCCT
GACGGGCTTGTCTGCTCCCGGCATCCGCTTACAGACAAGCTGTGACCGTCTCCGGGAGCTGCATGTGTCA
GAGGTTTTCACCGTCATCACCGAAACGCGCGAGACGAAAGGGCCTCGTGATACGCCTATTTTTATAGGTT
AATGTCATGATAATAATGGTTTCTTAGACGTCAGGTGGCACTTTTCGGGGAAATGTGCGCGGAACCCCTA
TTTGTTTATTTTTCTAAATACATTCAAATATGTATCCGCTCATGAGACAATAACCCTGATAAATGCTTCA
ATAATATTGAAAAAGGAAGAGTATGAGTATTCAACATTTCCGTGTCGCCCTTATTCCCTTTTTTGCGGCA
TTTTGCCTTCCTGTTTTTGCTCACCCAGAAACGCTGGTGAAAGTAAAAGATGCTGAAGATCAGTTGGGTG
CACGAGTGGGTTACATCGAACTGGATCTCAACAGCGGTAAGATCCTTGAGAGTTTTCGCCCCGAAGAACG
TTTTCCAATGATGAGCACTTTTAAAGTTCTGCTATGTGGCGCGGTATTATCCCGTATTGACGCCGGGCAA
GAGCAACTCGGTCGCCGCATACACTATTCTCAGAATGACTTGGTTGAGTACTCACCAGTCACAGAAAAGC
ATCTTACGGATGGCATGACAGTAAGAGAATTATGCAGTGCTGCCATAACCATGAGTGATAACACTGCGGC
CAACTTACTTCTGACAACGATCGGAGGACCGAAGGAGCTAACCGCTTTTTTGCACAACATGGGGGATCAT
GTAACTCGCCTTGATCGTTGGGAACCGGAGCTGAATGAAGCCATACCAAACGACGAGCGTGACACCACGA
TGCCTGTAGCAATGGCAACAACGTTGCGCAAACTATTAACTGGCGAACTACTTACTCTAGCTTCCCGGCA
ACAATTAATAGACTGGATGGAGGCGGATAAAGTTGCAGGACCACTTCTGCGCTCGGCCCTTCCGGCTGGC
TGGTTTATTGCTGATAAATCTGGAGCCGGTGAGCGTGGGTCTCGCGGTATCATTGCAGCACTGGGGCCAG
ATGGTAAGCCCTCCCGTATCGTAGTTATCTACACGACGGGGAGTCAGGCAACTATGGATGAACGAAATAG
ACAGATCGCTGAGATAGGTGCCTCACTGATTAAGCATTGGTAACTGTCAGACCAAGTTTACTCATATATA
CTTTAGATTGATTTAAAACTTCATTTTTAATTTAAAAGGATCTAGGTGAAGATCCTTTTTGATAATCTCA
TGACCAAAATCCCTTAACGTGAGTTTTCGTTCCACTGAGCGTCAGACCCCGTAGAAAAGATCAAAGGATC
TTCTTGAGATCCTTTTTTTCTGCGCGTAATCTGCTGCTTGCAAACAAAAAAACCACCGCTACCAGCGGTG
GTTTGTTTGCCGGATCAAGAGCTACCAACTCTTTTTCCGAAGGTAACTGGCTTCAGCAGAGCGCAGATAC
CAAATACTGTTCTTCTAGTGTAGCCGTAGTTAGGCCACCACTTCAAGAACTCTGTAGCACCGCCTACATA
CCTCGCTCTGCTAATCCTGTTACCAGTGGCTGCTGCCAGTGGCGATAAGTCGTGTCTTACCGGGTTGGAC
TCAAGACGATAGTTACCGGATAAGGCGCAGCGGTCGGGCTGAACGGGGGGTTCGTGCACACAGCCCAGCT
TGGAGCGAACGACCTACACCGAACTGAGATACCTACAGCGTGAGCTATGAGAAAGCGCCACGCTTCCCGA
AGGGAGAAAGGCGGACAGGTATCCGGTAAGCGGCAGGGTCGGAACAGGAGAGCGCACGAGGGAGCTTCCA
GGGGGAAACGCCTGGTATCTTTATAGTCCTGTCGGGTTTCGCCACCTCTGACTTGAGCGTCGATTTTTGT
GATGCTCGTCAGGGGGGCGGAGCCTATGGAAAAACGCCAGCAACGCGGCCTTTTTACGGTTCCTGGCCTT
TTGCTGGCCTTTTGCTCACATGT
