>Addgene plasmid #154947 | mDlx-somBiPOLES-mCerulean | depositor partial sequence | sequence record 299896 | somBiPOLES-mCerulean insert
ATGGCATCACAGGTCGTCTATGGGGAATGGGCATCAACTCACACCGAGTGCTACAATATGTCCAGAATCG
ACTCCACCTTCGTCTCACTGCTGCAGCTGGTGTGGGCCGTGGTCTCAGGCTGCCAGACAATCTTCATGAT
TAGCAGGGCTCCCAAGGTCCCTTGGGAGTCCGTGTACCTGCCCTTTGTCGAATCTATCACTTATGCACTG
GCCAGTACTGGCAACGGAACCCTGCAGATGAGGGACGGCAGATTCTTTCCTTGGAGCCGAATGGCCTCCT
GGCTGTGCACCTGTCCAATCATGCTGGGACAGATTTCTAACATGGCTCTGGTGAAGTACAAAAGTATCCC
ACTGAATCCCATTGCACAGGCCGCTTCCATCATTAGAGTGGTCATGGGAATCACCGCTACAATTTCTCCC
GCAGAGTATATGAAGTGGCTGTTCTTTTTCTTTGGGGCCACCTGCCTGGTGTTCGAGTACAGTGTGGTCT
TCACAATCTTTCAAGTGGGGCTGTATGGCTTTGAATCTGTCGGGACACCTCTGGCACAGAAGGTGGTGGT
GAGGATCAAGATGCTGCGCCTGATCTTCTTTATTGCTTGGACTATGTTCCCAATCGTGTGGCTGATTTCA
CCCACCGGAGTCTGCGTGATCCACGAGAACGTGAGCGCCATTCTGTACCTGCTGGCTGACGGCCTGTGCA
AAAATACATATGGAGTGATCCTGTGGAGCACTGCCTGGGGAGTGCTGGAAGGGAAGTGGGACCCCGCATG
TCTGCCAGGGCAGGAGAAACCCGAAGCCGACGATCCTTTTGGCCTGAATCACGAGAAGAATGCCCCTCCT
AACGACGAAGTCAATATCAGAATGTTTGGAAGGGGACGTACGGCGGCCAAGAGCAGGATCACCAGCGAGG
GCGAGTACATCCCCCTGGACCAGATCGACATCAACGTGGCGGTACCCGTGAGCAAGGGCGAGGAGCTGTT
CACCGGGGTGGTGCCCATCCTGGTCGAGCTGGACGGCGACGTAAACGGCCACAAGTTCAGCGTGTCCGGC
GAGGGCGAGGGCGATGCCACCTACGGCAAGCTGACCCTGAAGTTCATCTGCACCACCGGCAAGCTGCCCG
TGCCCTGGCCCACCCTCGTGACCACCCTGAGCTGGGGCGTGCAGTGCTTCGCCCGCTACCCCGACCACAT
GAAGCAGCACGACTTCTTCAAGTCCGCCATGCCCGAAGGCTACGTCCAGGAGCGCACCATCTTCTTCAAG
GACGACGGCAACTACAAGACCCGCGCCGAGGTGAAGTTCGAGGGCGACACCCTGGTGAACCGCATCGAGC
TGAAGGGCATCGACTTCAAGGAGGACGGCAACATCCTGGGGCACAAGCTGGAGTACAACGCCATCCACGG
CAACGTCTATATCACCGCCGACAAGCAGAAGAACGGCATCAAGGCCAACTTCGGCCTCAACTGCAACATC
GAGGACGGCAGCGTGCAGCTCGCCGACCACTACCAGCAGAACACCCCCATCGGCGACGGCCCCGTGCTGC
TGCCCGACAACCACTACCTGAGCACCCAGTCCAAGCTGAGCAAAGACCCCAACGAGAAGCGCGATCACAT
GGTCCTGCTGGAGTTCGTGACCGCCGCCGGGATCACTCTCGGCATGGACGAGCTGTATACCGGTGCAGCC
CTGCAGGAGAAGAAGTCATGCAGCCAGCGCATGGCCGAATTCCGGCAATACTGTTGGAACCCGGACACTG
GGCAGATGCTGGGCCGCACCCCAGCCCGGTGGGTGTGGATCAGCCTGTACTATGCAGCTTTCTACGTGGT
CATGACTGGGCTCTTTGCCTTGTGCATCTATGTGCTGATGCAGACCATTGATCCCTACACCCCCGACTAC
CAGGACCAGTTAAAGTCACCGGGGGTAACCTTGAGACCGGATGTGTATGGGGAAAGAGGGCTGCAGATTT
CCTACAACATCTCTGAAAACAGCTCTAGACAGGCCCAGATCACCGGACGTCCGGAGGGAGCTGTACAAGA
GCTGATCAGCAGCGCCACCAGATCTCTGTTTGCCGCCGGAGGCATCAACCCTTGGCCTAACCCCTACCAC
CACGAGGACATGGGCTGTGGAGGAATGACACCTACAGGCGAGTGCTTCAGCACCGAGTGGTGGTGTGACC
CTTCTTACGGACTGAGCGACGCCGGATACGGATATTGCTTCGTGGAGGCCACAGGCGGCTACCTGGTCGT
GGGAGTGGAGAAGAAGCAGGCTTGGCTGCACAGCAGAGGCACACCAGGAGAAAAGATCGGCGCCCAGGTC
TGCCAGTGGATTGCTTTCAGCATCGCCATCGCCCTGCTGACATTCTACGGCTTCAGCGCCTGGAAGGCCA
CTTGCGGTTGGGAGGAGGTCTACGTCTGTTGCGTCGAGGTGCTGTTCGTGACCCTGGAGATCTTCAAGGA
GTTCAGCAGCCCCGCCACAGTGTACCTGTCTACCGGCAACCACGCCTATTGCCTGCGCTACTTCGAGTGG
CTGCTGTCTTGCCCCGTGATCCTGATCAAGCTGAGCAACCTGAGCGGCCTGAAGAACGACTACAGCAAGC
GGACCATGGGCCTGATCGTGTCTTGCGTGGGAATGATCGTGTTCGGCATGGCCGCAGGACTGGCTACCGA
TTGGCTCAAGTGGCTGCTGTATATCGTGTCTTGCATCTACGGCGGCTACATGTACTTCCAGGCCGCCAAG
TGCTACGTGGAAGCCAACCACAGCGTGCCTAAAGGCCATTGCCGCATGGTCGTGAAGCTGATGGCCTACG
CTTACTTCGCCTCTTGGGGCAGCTACCCAATCCTCTGGGCAGTGGGACCAGAAGGACTGCTGAAGCTGAG
CCCTTACGCCAACAGCATCGGCCACAGCATCTGCGACATCATCGCCAAGGAGTTTTGGACCTTCCTGGCC
CACCACCTGAGGATCAAGATCCACGAGCACATCCTGATCCACGGCGACATCCGGAAGACCACCAAGATGG
AGATCGGAGGCGAGGAGGTGGAAGTGGAAGAGTTCGTGGAGGAGGAGGACGAGGACACAGTGCTCGAGCA
GAGCCAGCCCATCCTGAACACCAAGGAGATGGCCCCCCAGAGCAAGCCCCCCGAGGAGCTGGAGATGAGC
AGCATGCCCAGCCCCGTGGCCCCCCTGCCCGCCCGCACCGAGGGCGTGATCGACATGCGCAGCATGAGCA
GCATCGACAGCTTCATCAGCTGCGCCACCGACTTCCCCGAGGCCACCCGCTTC
